Addgene plasmid #125716: pJin-239
Purpose: ABA-inducible split T7 gRNA for GFP vector using RNAPN N-29-1
Depositing lab: Bryan Dickinson. Depositing organization: University of Chicago. Publication: Multidimensional Control of Cas9 by Evolved RNA Polymerase-Based Biosensors. Pu J, Kentala K, Dickinson BC. ACS Chem Biol. 2018 Feb 16;13(2):431-437. doi: 10.1021/acschembio.7b00532. Epub 2017 Aug 22. PubMed 28809467.
Backbone
  Vector backbone: pBR322
  Vector type: Mammalian Expression
Growth in bacteria
  Bacterial resistance: Kanamycin, 50 μg/mL
  Growth temperature: 37°C
  Growth strain: DH5alpha
  Copy number: Unknown
Gene/Insert
  Gene/Insert name: pT7-gRNA GFP expression, PYL-linker-T7 RNAPC, T7 RNAPN (N-29-1)-linker-ABI
  gRNA/shRNA sequence: unknown
  Species: H. sapiens (human)
  Cloning method: Gibson Cloning
  Sequencing primers: 5′ n/a
Resource information
  A portion of this plasmid was derived from a plasmid made by: PYL/ABI genes were cloned from Prof. Liang's vector. ( ref. Liang, F. S., Ho, W. Q., and Crabtree, G. R. (2011) Engineering the ABA plant stress pathway for regulation of induced proximity. Sci. Signaling 4, rs2.)
Terms and licenses: Academic/Nonprofit Terms; Industry Terms: Not Available to Industry
How to cite: pJin-239 was a gift from Bryan Dickinson (Addgene plasmid # 125716 ; http://n2t.net/addgene:125716 ; RRID:Addgene_125716)
