[The description below was written by a language model from this plasmid's Addgene catalogue record and pLannotate feature annotations shown in this document.]
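Description:
pJin-239 is a 7.3 kb mammalian expression plasmid on a pBR322-type backbone that puts guide RNA production under the control of the plant hormone abscisic acid (ABA) through a split T7 RNA polymerase biosensor. It is propagated in E. coli through a ColE1/pMB1-family origin and selected with kanamycin via the Tn5 aminoglycoside phosphotransferase (NeoR/KanR). A cer site is also annotated, which helps keep the plasmid monomeric. Short flanking Tn5 transposase fragments appear to be remnants carried along with the resistance cassette.

The payload consists of three units. Two truncated CMV (CMVd1) promoters each drive one half of the sensor. The first expresses the ABA receptor PYL1 joined by a linker to the large C-terminal portion of T7 RNA polymerase. The second expresses the small N-terminal polymerase fragment, recorded as the evolved N-29-1 variant, linked to the phosphatase ABI1. ABA induces PYL–ABI association, which brings the two polymerase halves together and restores transcriptional activity. The reconstituted enzyme then acts on a T7 promoter, placed in the opposite orientation, that drives a GFP-targeting guide RNA. The short hit annotated as an mVenus fragment beside this promoter most likely reflects the GFP-directed spacer, whose sequence is not given in the record. The scaffold is detected only as a partial match to an S. aureus-type gRNA scaffold, so its exact identity is uncertain. A partial T7 terminator and an SV40 polyadenylation signal lie downstream of the fusion genes.

No Cas9 is encoded, so the nuclease must be supplied separately. The plasmid is intended for small-molecule-gated control of Cas9 activity against a GFP target in human cells.
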