Features (pLannotate 1.2.2; 18 found; start..end, strand, type, name):
    465..748     +  misc_feature   cer region: ColE1-derived recombination site that helps to maintain plasmids as monomers
    836..894     -  misc_RNA       Sa gRNA scaffold (fragment): guide RNA scaffold for the Staphylococcus aureus CRISPR/Cas9 system
    919..940     +  CDS            VN155(I152L) (fragment): improved N-terminal fragment of mVenus for use in bimolecular fluorescence complementation (BiFC) (Kodama and Hu, 2010)
    945..963     -  promoter       T7 promoter: promoter for bacteriophage T7 RNA polymerase
    989..1088    +  promoter       CMVd1 promoter: truncated human cytomegalovirus (CMV) immediate early promoter that yields slightly reduced expression relative to the full-length promoter
   1132..1665    +  CDS            PYL1 (fragment): PYL1_ARATH - Also known as RCAR12. Experimental evidence at protein level: Swiss-Prot protein existence level 1. Receptor for abscisic acid (ABA) required for ABA-mediated responses such as stomatal closure and germination inhibition. Inhibits the activity of group-A protein phosphatases type 2C (PP2Cs) when activated by ABA (PubMed:19407143, PubMed:19855379, PubMed:19893533, PubMed:19898420, PubMed:23844015, PubMed:21658606). Can be activated by both (-)-ABA and (+)-ABA (PubMed:23844015). From Arabidopsis thaliana (Mouse-ear cress).
   1684..3795    +  CDS            RPOL_BPT7 (fragment): Experimental evidence at protein level: Swiss-Prot protein existence level 1. Highly processive DNA-dependent RNA polymerase that catalyzes the transcription of class II and class III viral genes. Recognizes a specific promoter sequence and enters first into an 'abortive phase' where very short transcripts are synthesized and released before proceeding to the processive transcription of long RNA chains. Unwinds the double-stranded DNA to expose the coding strand for templating. Participates in the initiation of viral DNA replication presumably by making primers accessible to the DNA polymerase
   3808..3862    +  misc_feature   MCS: pUC18/19 multiple cloning site
   3862..3961    +  promoter       CMVd1 promoter: truncated human cytomegalovirus (CMV) immediate early promoter that yields slightly reduced expression relative to the full-length promoter
   4005..4541    +  CDS            RPOL_BPT7 (fragment): Experimental evidence at protein level: Swiss-Prot protein existence level 1. Highly processive DNA-dependent RNA polymerase that catalyzes the transcription of class II and class III viral genes. Recognizes a specific promoter sequence and enters first into an 'abortive phase' where very short transcripts are synthesized and released before proceeding to the processive transcription of long RNA chains. Unwinds the double-stranded DNA to expose the coding strand for templating. Participates in the initiation of viral DNA replication presumably by making primers accessible to the DNA polymerase
   4563..5480    +  CDS            ABI1 (fragment): P2C56_ARATH - Experimental evidence at protein level: Swiss-Prot protein existence level 1. Key component and repressor of the abscisic acid (ABA) signaling pathway that regulates numerous ABA responses, such as stomatal closure, osmotic water permeability of the plasma membrane (Pos), drought-induced resistance and rhizogenesis, response to glucose, high light stress, seed germination and inhibition of vegetative growth. During the stomatal closure regulation, modulates the inward calcium-channel permeability as well as the actin reorganization in guard cells in response to ABA. Involved in t
   5510..5529    +  terminator     T7 terminator (fragment): transcription terminator for bacteriophage T7 RNA polymerase
   5551..5672    -  polyA_signal   SV40 poly(A) signal: SV40 polyadenylation signal
   5695..5763    -  CDS            large T antigen (fragment): large T antigen from SV40 (simian virus 40)
   5784..5936    -  CDS            tnpA (fragment): TN5P_ECOLX - Also known as tnp. Experimental evidence at protein level: Swiss-Prot protein existence level 1. Mediates transposition of transposon Tn5 by a 'cut and paste' mechanism. First, the monomeric transposase binds the 19 bp inverted DNA repeats flanking the transposon. Then, dimerization of the DNA- bound transposase creates a synaptic DNA complex. After nicking of the first DNA strand, excision of the transposon proceeds through a series of intermediates. The transposase then mediates the insertion of the transposon at a new site by strand transfer. The activity of the wild- type tran
   5938..6039    +  CDS            tnpA (fragment): TN5P_ECOLX - Also known as tnp. Experimental evidence at protein level: Swiss-Prot protein existence level 1. Mediates transposition of transposon Tn5 by a 'cut and paste' mechanism. First, the monomeric transposase binds the 19 bp inverted DNA repeats flanking the transposon. Then, dimerization of the DNA- bound transposase creates a synaptic DNA complex. After nicking of the first DNA strand, excision of the transposon proceeds through a series of intermediates. The transposase then mediates the insertion of the transposon at a new site by strand transfer. The activity of the wild- type tran
   6071..6865    +  CDS            NeoR/KanR: aminoglycoside phosphotransferase from Tn5; aph(3')-II (or nptII); confers resistance to neomycin, kanamycin, and G418 (Geneticin®)
   7037..349     -  rep_origin     ori (across the origin): high-copy-number ColE1/pMB1/pBR322/pUC origin of replication
>Addgene plasmid #125716 | pJin-239 | addgene full sequence | sequence record 244343 | Addgene NGS Result
CAAGCTGGGCTGTGTGCACGAACCCCCCGTTCAGCCCGACCGCTGCGCCTTATCCGGTAACTATCGTCTT
GAGTCCAACCCGGTAAGACACGACTTATCGCCACTGGCAGCAGCCACTGGTAACAGGATTAGCAGAGCGA
GGTATGTAGGCGGTGCTACAGAGTTCTTGAAGTGGTGGCCTAACTACGGCTACACTAGAAGGACAGTATT
TGGTATCTGCGCTCTGCTGAAGCCAGTTACCTTCGGAAAAAGAGTTGGTAGCTCTTGATCCGGCAAACAA
ACCACCGCTGGTAGCGGTGGTTTTTTTGTTTGCAAGCAGCAGATTACGCGCAGAAAAAAAGGATTTCAAG
AAGATCCTTTGATCTTTTCTACGGGGTCTGACGCTCAGTGGAACGAAAACTCACGTTAAGGGATTTTGGT
CATGAGATTATCAAAAAGGATCTTCACCTAGATCCTTTTATAGTCCGGAAATACAGGAACGCACGCTGGA
TGGCCCTTCGCTGGGATGGTGAAACCATGAAAAATGGCAGCTTCAGTGGATTAAGTGGGGGTAATGTGGC
CTGTACCCTCTGGTTGCATAGGTATTCATACGGTTAAAATTTATCAGGCGCGATTGCGGCAGTTTTTCGG
GTGGTTTGTTGCCATTTTTACCTGTCTGCTGCCGTGATCGCGCTGAACGCGTTTTAGCGGTGCGTACAAT
TAAGGGATTATGGTAAATCCACTTACTGTCTGCCCTCGTAGCCATCGAGATAAACCGCAGTACTCCGGCC
ACGATGGAAAAAAACTAACAGATACTCTAGTAGAAAAAAACTAACAGATACTCTAGTAAAAAAAATCTCG
CCAACAAGTTGACGAGATAAACACGGCATTTTGCCTTGTTTTAGTAGATTCTGTAATTTTCATTACAGAG
TACTAAAACGCCGAGGTGAAGTTCGAGGGCTCTCCCTATAGTGAGTCGTATTACGTCCGGCGTAGAGGAT
CGAGATCTCCAAAATCAACGGGACTTTCCAAAATGTCGTAATAACCCCGCCCCGTTGACGCAAATGGGCG
GTAGGCGTGTACGGTGGGAGGTCTATATAAGCATAGCTGGTTTAGTGAACCGTCAGATCACTAGAAGCTT
ACGCTACCACCATGACCCAGGACGAGTTTACCCAGCTGTCACAGTCAATCGCCGAGTTTCACACCTATCA
GCTGGGGAACGGAAGATGTAGTAGTCTGCTGGCCCAGAGAATCCACGCTCCCCCTGAAACCGTGTGGAGC
GTGGTCCGGAGATTCGATAGACCACAAATCTACAAGCACTTCATCAAGAGCTGCAACGTGTCCGAAGATT
TCGAGATGCGCGTCGGATGTACACGAGACGTGAACGTCATCTCTGGCCTGCCCGCAAATACTAGTCGAGA
GCGGCTGGACCTGCTGGACGATGACAGGCGCGTGACTGGGTTCTCCATTACCGGCGGGGAACACAGACTG
AGGAACTACAAGTCTGTGACCACAGTCCATAGGTTTGAGAAAGAGGAAGAGGAAGAGCGCATTTGGACCG
TGGTCCTGGAAAGCTACGTGGTCGATGTGCCCGAGGGCAATAGCGAAGAGGACACAAGGCTGTTTGCCGA
TACTGTGATTCGGCTGAACCTGCAGAAACTGGCAAGCATTACTGAGGCTATGAACACGTCGGGTGGAAGC
GGTAAAGCATTTATGCAAGTTGTCGAGGCTGACATGCTCTCTAAGGGTCTACTCGGTGGCGAGGCGTGGT
CTTCGTGGCATAAGGAAGACTCTATTCATGTAGGAGTACGCTGCATCGAGATGCTCATTGAGTCAACCGG
AATGGTTAGCTTACACCGCCAAAATGCTGGCGTAGTAGGTCAAGACTCTGAGACTATCGAACTCGCACCT
GAATACGCTGAGGCTATCGCAACCCGTGCAGGTGCGCTGGCTGGCATCTCTCCGATGTTCCAACCTTGCG
TAGTTCCTCCTAAGCCGTGGACTGGCATTACTGGTGGTGGCTATTGGGCTAACGGTCGTCGTCCTCTGGC
GCTGGTGCGTACTCACAGTAAGAAAGCACTGATGCGCTACGAAGACGTTTACATGCCTGAGGTGTACAAA
GCGATTAACATTGCGCAAAACACCGCATGGAAAATCAACAAGAAAGTCCTAGCGGTCGCCAACGTAATCA
CCAAGTGGAAGCATTGTCCGGTCGAGGACATCCCTGCGATTGAGCGTGAAGAACTCCCGATGAAACCGGA
AGACATCGACATGAATCCTGAGGCTCTCACCGCGTGGAAACGTGCTGCCGCTGCTGTGTACCGCAAGGAC
AAGGCTCGCAAGTCTCGCCGTATCAGCCTTGAGTTCATGCTTGAGCAAGCCAATAAGTTTGCTAACCATA
AGGCCATCTGGTTCCCTTACAACATGGACTGGCGCGGTCGTGTTTACGCTGTGTCAATGTTCAACCCGCA
AGGTAACGATATGACCAAAGGACTGCTTACGCTGGCGAAAGGTAAACCAATCGGTAAGGAAGGTTACTAC
TGGCTGAAAATCCACGGTGCAAACTGTGCGGGTGTCGATAAGGTTCCGTTCCCTGAGCGCATCAAGTTCA
TTGAGGAAAACCACGAGAACATCATGGCTTGCGCTAAGTCTCCACTGGAGAACACTTGGTGGGCTGAGCA
AGATTCTCCGTTCTGCTTCCTTGCGTTCTGCTTTGAGTACGCTGGGGTACAGCACCACGGCCTGAGCTAT
AACTGCTCCCTTCCGCTGGCGTTTGACGGGTCTTGCTCTGGCATCCAGCACTTCTCCGCGATGCTCCGAG
ATGAGGTAGGTGGTCGCGCGGTTAACTTGCTTCCTAGTGAAACCGTTCAGGACATCTACGGGATTGTTGC
TAAGAAAGTCAACGAGATTCTACAAGCAGACGCAATCAATGGGACCGATAACGAAGTAGTTACCGTGACC
GATGAGAACACTGGTGAAATCTCTGAGAAAGTCAAGCTGGGCACTAAGGCACTGGCTGGTCAATGGCTGG
CTTACGGTGTTACTCGCAGTGTGACTAAGCGTTCAGTCATGACGCTGGCTTACGGGTCCAAAGAGTTCGG
CTTCCGTCAACAAGTGCTGGAAGATACCATTCAGCCAGCTATTGATTCCGGCAAGGGTCTGATGTTCACT
CAGCCGAATCAGGCTGCTGGATACATGGCTAAGCTGATTTGGGAATCTGTGAGCGTGACGGTGGTAGCTG
CGGTTGAAGCAATGAACTGGCTTAAGTCTGCTGCTAAGCTGCTGGCTGCTGAGGTCAAAGATAAGAAGAC
TGGAGAGATTCTTCGCAAGCGTTGCGCTGTGCATTGGGTAACTCCTGATGGTTTCCCTGTGTGGCAGGAA
TACAAGAAGCCTATTCAGACGCGCTTGAACCTGATGTTCCTCGGTCAGTTCCGCTTACAGCCTACCATTA
ACACCAACAAAGATAGCGAGATTGATGCACACAAACAGGAGTCTGGTATCGCTCCTAACTTTGTACACAG
CCAAGACGGTAGCCACCTTCGTAAGACTGTAGTGTGGGCACACGAGAAGTACGGAATCGAATCTTTTGCA
CTGATTCACGACTCCTTCGGTACCATTCCGGCTGACGCTGCGAACCTGTTCAAAGCAGTGCGCGAAACTA
TGGTTGACACATATGAGTCTTGTGATGTACTGGCTGATTTCTACGACCAGTTCGCTGACCAGTTGCACGA
GTCTCAATTGGACAAAATGCCAGCACTTCCGGCTAAAGGTAACTTGAACCTCCGTGACATCTTAGAGTCG
GACTTCGCGTTCGCGTAATGTTTAAACGAATTCGGGCTCGGTACCCGGGGATCCTCTAGAGTCGACCTGC
AGGCATGCAAGCCAAAATCAACGGGACTTTCCAAAATGTCGTAATAACCCCGCCCCGTTGACGCAAATGG
GCGGTAGGCGTGTACGGTGGGAGGTCTATATAAGCAGAGCTGGTTTAGTGAACCGTCAGATCACTAGAAG
CTTACGCTACCACCATGAACACGATTAACATCGCTAAGAACGACTTCTCTGACATCGAACTGGCTGCTAT
CCCGTTCAACACTCTGGCTGACCATTACGGTGAGCGTTCAGCTCGCGGACAGTTGGCCCTTGAGCATGAG
TCTTACGAGATGGGTGAAGCACGCTTCCGCAAGATGTTTGAGCGTCAACTTAAAGCTGGTGAGGTTGCGG
ATAACGCTGCCGCCAAGCCTCTCATCACTACCCTACTCCCTAAGATGATTGCCCGCATCAACGACTGGTT
TGAGGAAGTGAAAGCTAAGCGCGGCAGGCGCCCGACAGCCTTCCAGTTCCTAAAAGAAATCAAGCCGGAA
GCCGTAGCGTACATCACCATTAAGACCTCTCTGGCTTGCCTAACCAGTGCTGACAATACAACCGTTCAGG
CTGTAGCAAGCGCAATCGGTCGGACCATTGAGGACGAGGCTCGCTTCGGTCGTATCCGTGACCTTGAAGC
TAAGCACTTCAAGAAAAACGTTGAGGAACAACTCAACAAGCGCGTAGGGCACGTCTACAAGGGTGGCTCT
GGCTCTGGCTCGAGCGTCCCCCTGTATGGGTTCACCAGCATTTGTGGGCGGAGACCAGAGATGGAGGCAG
CCGTCAGCACTATTCCCCGGTTCCTGCAGTCAAGCTCCGGCAGCATGCTGGACGGGAGGTTCGATCCACA
GTCCGCCGCTCACTTCTTTGGGGTCTACGATGGACATGGCGGGTCCCAGGTGGCCAACTATTGCAGGGAG
CGCATGCACCTGGCTCTGGCAGAGGAAATCGCCAAGGAGAAACCTATGCTGTGCGACGGAGATACATGGC
TGGAAAAGTGGAAGAAAGCCCTGTTCAACTCTTTTCTGCGGGTGGACTCCGAGATCGAATCTGTCGCTCC
TGAGACCGTGGGCTCTACAAGTGTGGTCGCAGTGGTCTTCCCATCTCACATTTTTGTCGCAAATTGCGGC
GACAGCCGGGCCGTGCTGTGCAGGGGAAAGACCGCCCTGCCACTGAGCGTGGACCATAAACCCGACAGGG
AGGATGAAGCAGCCCGCATCGAGGCTGCAGGAGGCAAAGTGATCCAGTGGAACGGAGCACGGGTGTTTGG
CGTCCTGGCCATGTCACGCAGCATTGGGGATCGATACCTGAAACCATCAATCATTCCCGACCCTGAAGTG
ACTGCCGTCAAGAGAGTGAAAGAAGACGATTGCCTGATCCTGGCTAGCGACGGCGTCTGGGATGTGATGA
CCGACGAGGAAGCATGTGAGATGGCCCGAAAGCGGATTCTGCTGTGGCATAAGAAAAATGCCGTGGCTGG
CGATGCTAGTCTGCTGGCAGACGAGCGGAGAAAGGAAGGGAAAGATCCCGCCGCTATGAGTGCAGCCGAA
TATCTGTCAAAACTGGCTATTCAGAGGGGCAGTAAGGACAACATCTCCGTCGTCGTCGTGGACCTGAAGT
GAAAGCCCGAAAGGAAGCTGAGTTGGCTGCTGCCACCGCTGAGCAATAACTAGCATAACCCCTTGGGGCG
GCCGCTTCGAGCAGACATGATAAGATACATTGATGAGTTTGGACAAACCACAACTAGAATGCAGTGAAAA
AAATGCTTTATTTGTGAAATTTGTGATGCTATTGCTTTATTTGTAACCATTATAAGCTGCAATAAACAAG
TTAACAACAACAATTGCATTCATTTTATGTTTCAGGTTCAGGGGGAGATGTGGGAGGTTTTTTTAAGCAA
GTAAAACCTCTACAAATGTGGTAAAATCGAATTCTAATGGATCCTCTTTGCGCTTGCGTTTTCCCTTGTC
CAGATAGCCCAGTAGCTGACATTCATCCGGGGTCAGCACCATTTCTGCGGACTGGCTTTCTACGTGTTCC
GCTTCCTTTAGCAGCCCTTGCGCCCTGAGTGCTTGCGGCAGCGTGAGCTTCAAAAGAATTGCCAGCTGGG
GCGCCCTCTGGTAAGGTTGGGAAGCCCTGCAAAGTAAACTGGATGGCTTTCTTGCCGCCAAGGATCTGAT
GGCGCAGGGGATCAAGATCTGATCAAGAGACAGGATGACGGTCGTTTCGCATGCTTGAACAAGATGGATT
GCACGCAGGTTCTCCGGCCGCTTGGGTGGAGAGGCTATTCGGCTATGACTGGGCACAACAGACAATCGGC
TGCTCTGATGCCGCCGTGTTCCGGCTGTCAGCGCAGGGGCGCCCGGTTCTTTTTGTCAAGACCGACCTGT
CCGGTGCCCTGAATGAACTGCAGGACGAGGCAGCGCGGCTATCGTGGCTGGCCACGACGGGCGTTCCTTG
CGCAGCTGTGCTCGACGTTGTCACTGAAGCGGGAAGGGACTGGCTGCTATTGGGCGAAGTGCCGGGGCAG
GATCTCCTGTCATCTCACCTTGCTCCTGCCGAGAAAGTATCCATCATGGCTGATGCAATGCGGCGGCTGC
ATACGCTTGATCCGGCTACCTGCCCATTCGACCACCAAGCGAAACATCGCATCGAGCGAGCACGCACTCG
GATGGAAGCCGGTCTTGTCGATCAGGATGATCTGGACGAAGAGCATCAGGGGCTCGCGCCAGCCGAACTG
TTCGCCAGGCTCAAGGCGCGTATGCCGGATGGTGAGGATCTCGTCGTGACTCATGGCGATGCCTGCTTGC
CGAATATCATGGTGGAAAATGGCCGCTTTTCTGGATTCATCGACTGTGGCCGGCTGGGTGTGGCGGACCG
CTATCAGGACATAGCGTTGGCTACCCGTGATATTGCTGAAGAGCTTGGCGGCGAATGGGCTGACCGCTTC
CTCGTGCTTTACGGTATCGCCGCTCCCGATTCGCAGCGCATCGCCTTCTATCGCCTTCTTGACGAGTTCT
TCTGAGCGGGACTCTGGGGTTCGAAATGACCGACCAAGCGACGCCCAACCGGTATCAGCTCACTCAAAGG
CGGTAATACGGTTATCCACAGAATCAGGGGATAACGCAGGAAAGAACATGTGAGCAAAAGGCCAGCAAAA
GGCCAGGAACCGTAAAAAGGCCGCGTTGCTGGCGTTTTTCCATAGGCTCCGCCCCCCTGACGAGCATCAC
AAAAATCGACGCTCAAGTCAGAGGTGGCGAAACCCGACAGGACTATAAAGATACCAGGCGTTTCCCCCTG
GAAGCTCCCTCGTGCGCTCTCCTGTTCCGACCCTGCCGCTTACCGGATACCTGTCCGCCTTTCTCCCTTC
GGGAAGCGTGGCGCTTTCTCATAGCTCACGCTGTAGGTATCTCAGTTCGGTGTAGGTCGTTCGCTC
